Addgene plasmid #188899: pHR-UCOE-SFFV-Zim3-dCas9-P2A-EGFP
Purpose: dCas9 with an N-term Zim3 KRAB-NLS fusion, a C-term HA-2xNLS, and GFP linked by a P2A site from a SFFV promoter with an upstream ubiquitous chromatin opening element
Depositing lab: Marco Jost & Jonathan Weissman. Depositing organization: Whitehead Institute for Biomedical Research. Publication: Maximizing CRISPRi efficacy and accessibility with dual-sgRNA libraries and optimal effectors. Replogle JM, Bonnar JL, Pogson AN, Liem CR, Maier NK, Ding Y, Russell BJ, Wang X, Leng K, Guna A, Norman TM, Pak RA, Ramos DM, Ward ME, Gilbert LA, Kampmann M, Weissman JS, Jost M. eLife. 2022 Dec 28;11:e81856. doi: 10.7554/eLife.81856. PubMed 36576240.
Backbone
  Vector backbone: pMH0006, Addgene # 135448
  Vector type: Lentiviral
  Selectable markers: EGFP
Growth in bacteria
  Bacterial resistance: Ampicillin, 100 μg/mL
  Growth temperature: 37°C
  Growth strain: NEB Stable
  Copy number: High Copy
Gene/Insert
  Gene/Insert name: Zim3-dCas9
  Species: Multiple
  Promoter: SFFV
  Tag / fusion protein: Zim3 KRAB-NLS fusion (N terminal on insert); HA-2xNLS (C terminal on insert); P2A-GFP (C terminal on insert)
  Cloning method: Gibson Cloning
Terms and licenses: Academic/Nonprofit Terms; Industry Terms: Not Available to Industry
Depositor comments: Human lentiviral vector for expression of dCas9 with an N-terminal Zim3 KRAB-NLS fusion, a C-terminal HA-2xNLS, and GFP linked by a P2A site from a SFFV promoter with an upstream ubiquitous chromatin opening element. pJB69. Please visit https://doi.org/10.1101/2022.07.13.499814 for bioRxiv preprint.
How to cite: pHR-UCOE-SFFV-Zim3-dCas9-P2A-EGFP was a gift from Marco Jost & Jonathan Weissman (Addgene plasmid # 188899 ; http://n2t.net/addgene:188899 ; RRID:Addgene_188899)
