[The description below was written by a language model from this plasmid's Addgene catalogue record and pLannotate feature annotations shown in this document.]
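Description:
pHR-UCOE-SFFV-Zim3-dCas9-P2A-EGFP is an HIV-1-based lentiviral transfer vector of about 15 kb, built on the pMH0006 backbone, for stable expression of a CRISPR interference (CRISPRi) effector in human cells. In bacteria it is maintained through a high-copy ColE1/pUC-type origin and selected with ampicillin via the β-lactamase gene. The plasmid backbone also carries remnants typical of older pHR-series vectors, including an SV40 promoter followed by gpt fragments, SV40 small t intron and polyadenylation sequences, and short pBR322-derived fragments. The record assigns no function to these.

The viral region contains a truncated 5' LTR, the Ψ packaging signal with a partial gag sequence, the Rev response element, the cPPT/CTS, a WPRE, and a self-inactivating ΔU3 3' LTR. Together these allow packaging of the genome, efficient nuclear import and RNA export, and integration without LTR-driven transcription. The payload is driven by the SFFV promoter. According to the catalogue entry, a ubiquitous chromatin opening element lies upstream of this promoter, an element generally used to resist transgene silencing. The automated feature table does not annotate it, although an unannotated gap lies just before the promoter. The open reading frame encodes the KRAB repressor domain of human ZIM3 with an NLS, fused to the N-terminus of Streptococcus pyogenes Cas9, described by the depositor as catalytically dead, followed by an HA tag and two NLSs. A P2A peptide then links EGFP, so the fluorescent protein is produced separately from the same transcript and serves as the marker for identifying or sorting transduced cells. There is no mammalian drug selection. When paired with a separately delivered sgRNA, the effector silences targeted promoters, and it was deposited with work on optimising CRISPRi effectors and dual-sgRNA libraries.
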