Features (pLannotate 1.2.2; 37 found; start..end, strand, type, name):
     52..70      -  promoter       SP6 promoter: promoter for bacteriophage SP6 RNA polymerase
    298..577     +  CDS            TcR (fragment): tetracycline efflux protein; tet; confers resistance to tetracycline
    578..626     -  misc_feature   bom (fragment): basis of mobility region from pBR322
    728..763     -  CDS            rop (fragment): Rop protein, which maintains plasmids at low copy number; rop
    858..962     +  promoter       AmpR promoter: bla
    963..1823    +  CDS            AmpR: β-lactamase; bla; confers resistance to ampicillin, carbenicillin, and related antibiotics
   1994..2582    +  rep_origin     ori: high-copy-number ColE1/pMB1/pBR322/pUC origin of replication
   2765..2821    +  CDS            lacI (fragment): lac repressor; lacI; The lac repressor binds to the lac operator to inhibit transcription in E. coli. This inhibition can be relieved by adding lactose or isopropyl-β-D-thiogalactopyranoside (IPTG).
   2828..3157    +  promoter       SV40 promoter: SV40 enhancer and early promoter
   3357..3476    +  CDS            gpt (fragment): XGPT_ECOLI - Also known as gpp, gxu. Experimental evidence at protein level: Swiss-Prot protein existence level 1. Purine salvage pathway enzyme that catalyzes the transfer of the ribosyl-5-phosphate group from 5-phospho-alpha-D-ribose 1- diphosphate (PRPP) to the N9 position of the 6-oxopurines guanine and xanthine to form the corresponding ribonucleotides GMP (guanosine 5'- monophosphate) and XMP (xanthosine 5'-monophosphate), with the release of PPi. To a lesser extent, also acts on hypoxanthine (PubMed:9100006, PubMed:3886014). Does not ribophosphorylate adenine (PubMed:3886014). From Esch
   3476..3811    +  CDS            gpt (fragment): XGPT_ECOLI - Also known as gpp, gxu. Experimental evidence at protein level: Swiss-Prot protein existence level 1. Purine salvage pathway enzyme that catalyzes the transfer of the ribosyl-5-phosphate group from 5-phospho-alpha-D-ribose 1- diphosphate (PRPP) to the N9 position of the 6-oxopurines guanine and xanthine to form the corresponding ribonucleotides GMP (guanosine 5'- monophosphate) and XMP (xanthosine 5'-monophosphate), with the release of PPi. To a lesser extent, also acts on hypoxanthine (PubMed:9100006, PubMed:3886014). Does not ribophosphorylate adenine (PubMed:3886014). From Esch
   3906..4211    +  CDS            frsA (fragment): FRSA_ECOLI - Also known as yafA. Experimental evidence at protein level: Swiss-Prot protein existence level 1. Catalyzes the hydrolysis of esters (PubMed:15808744). Displays esterase activity toward pNP-butyrate (PubMed:15808744). May stimulate mixed-acid fermentation by acting as a fermentation/respiration switch that down-regulates respiration and up- regulates fermentation rates (PubMed:15169777). From Escherichia coli (strain K12).
   4215..4289    +  CDS            small t antigen (fragment): SV40 (simian virus 40) small t antigen
   4291..4356    +  intron         small t intron: SV40 (simian virus 40) small t antigen intron
   4486..4506    +  CDS            SV40 NLS: nuclear localization signal of SV40 (simian virus 40) large T antigen
   4825..4908    +  CDS            large T antigen (fragment): large T antigen from SV40 (simian virus 40)
   4931..5065    +  polyA_signal   SV40 poly(A) signal: SV40 polyadenylation signal
   5232..5561    +  CDS            nef (fragment): NEF_HV1BR - Experimental evidence at protein level: Swiss-Prot protein existence level 1. Extracellular Nef protein targets CD4(+) T-lymphocytes for apoptosis by interacting with CXCR4 surface receptors (PubMed:14990729). From Human immunodeficiency virus type 1 group M subtype B (isolate BRU/LAI) (HIV-1).
   5609..5866    +  LTR            5' LTR (truncated): truncated 5' long terminal repeat (LTR) from HIV-1
   5913..6038    +  misc_feature   HIV-1 Ψ: packaging signal of human immunodeficiency virus type 1
   6022..6360    +  CDS            HIV-1 gag (fragment): gag protein from human immunodeficiency virus 1; gag
   6535..6768    +  misc_feature   RRE: The Rev response element (RRE) of HIV-1 allows for Rev-dependent mRNA export from the nucleus to the cytoplasm.
   7145..7245    +  CDS            Rev (fragment): human immunodeficiency virus 1 (HIV-1) Rev protein; rev; enhances nuclear export of unspliced and incompletely spliced viral mRNAs
   7282..7399    +  misc_feature   cPPT/CTS: central polypurine tract and central termination sequence of HIV-1
   7436..7459    -  misc_feature   MCS (fragment): pBluescript multiple cloning site
   8141..8548    +  promoter       SFFV promoter: spleen focus-forming virus long terminal repeat (LTR) promoter
   8623..8922    +  CDS            ZIM3 (fragment): ZIM3_HUMAN - Also known as ZNF657. Experimental evidence at protein level: Swiss-Prot protein existence level 1. May be involved in transcriptional regulation. From Homo sapiens (Human).
   8924..8948    -  protein_bind   attB2: mutant version of attB; recombination site for the Gateway® BP reaction BP Clonase™
   9016..9036    +  misc_feature   MCS (fragment): multiple cloning site
   9043..13146   +  CDS            Cas9: Cas9 (Csn1) endonuclease from the Streptococcus pyogenes Type II CRISPR/Cas system generates RNA-guided double strand breaks in DNA
  13309..14025   +  CDS            EGFP: the original enhanced GFP (Yang et al., 1996) mammalian codon-optimized
  14037..14055   +  misc_feature   MCS (fragment): pUC18/19 multiple cloning site
  14056..14074   +  misc_feature   MCS (fragment): pBluescript multiple cloning site
  14074..14662   +  misc_feature   WPRE: woodchuck hepatitis virus posttranscriptional regulatory element
  14663..14685   +  misc_feature   MCS (fragment): pBluescript multiple cloning site
  14702..14770   +  CDS            nef (fragment): NEF_HV1Z2 - Experimental evidence at protein level: Swiss-Prot protein existence level 1. Extracellular Nef protein targets CD4(+) T-lymphocytes for apoptosis by interacting with CXCR4 surface receptors. From Human immunodeficiency virus type 1 group M subtype D (isolate Z2/CDC-Z34) (HIV-1).
  14772..27      +  LTR            3' LTR (ΔU3) (across the origin): self-inactivating 3' long terminal repeat (LTR) from HIV-1
>Addgene plasmid #188899 | pHR-UCOE-SFFV-Zim3-dCas9-P2A-EGFP | addgene full sequence | sequence record 374831 | Addgene NGS Result
TTTAGTCAGTGTGGAAAATCTCTAGCAGCATCTAGAATTAATTCCGTGTATTCTATAGTGTCACCTAAAT
CGTATGTGTATGATACATAAGGTTATGTATTAATTGTAGCCGCGTTCTAACGACAATATGTACAAGCCTA
ATTGTGTAGCATCTGGCTTACTGAAGCAGACCCTATCATCTCTCTCGTAAACTGCCGTCAGAGTCGGTTT
GGTTGGACGAACCTTCTGAGTTTCTGGTAACGCCGTCCCGCACCCGGAAATGGTCAGCGAACCAATCAGC
AGGGTCATCGCTAGCCAGATCCTCTACGCCGGACGCATCGTGGCCGGCATCACCGGCGCCACAGGTGCGG
TTGCTGGCGCCTATATCGCCGACATCACCGATGGGGAAGATCGGGCTCGCCACTTCGGGCTCATGAGCGC
TTGTTTCGGCGTGGGTATGGTGGCAGGCCCCGTGGCCGGGGGACTGTTGGGCGCCATCTCCTTGCATGCA
CCATTCCTTGCGGCGGCGGTGCTCAACGGCCTCAACCTACTACTGGGCTGCTTCCTAATGCAGGAGTCGC
ATAAGGGAGAGCGTCGAATGGTGCACTCTCAGTACAATCTGCTCTGATGCCGCATAGTTAAGCCAGCCCC
GACACCCGCCAACACCCGCTGACGCGCCCTGACGGGCTTGTCTGCTCCCGGCATCCGCTTACAGACAAGC
TGTGACCGTCTCCGGGAGCTGCATGTGTCAGAGGTTTTCACCGTCATCACCGAAACGCGCGAGACGAAAG
GGCCTCGTGATACGCCTATTTTTATAGGTTAATGTCATGATAATAATGGTTTCTTAGACGTCAGGTGGCA
CTTTTCGGGGAAATGTGCGCGGAACCCCTATTTGTTTATTTTTCTAAATACATTCAAATATGTATCCGCT
CATGAGACAATAACCCTGATAAATGCTTCAATAATATTGAAAAAGGAAGAGTATGAGTATTCAACATTTC
CGTGTCGCCCTTATTCCCTTTTTTGCGGCATTTTGCCTTCCTGTTTTTGCTCACCCAGAAACGCTGGTGA
AAGTAAAAGATGCTGAAGATCAGTTGGGTGCACGAGTGGGTTACATCGAACTGGATCTCAACAGCGGTAA
GATCCTTGAGAGTTTTCGCCCCGAAGAACGTTTTCCAATGATGAGCACTTTTAAAGTTCTGCTATGTGGC
GCGGTATTATCCCGTATTGACGCCGGGCAAGAGCAACTCGGTCGCCGCATACACTATTCTCAGAATGACT
TGGTTGAGTACTCACCAGTCACAGAAAAGCATCTTACGGATGGCATGACAGTAAGAGAATTATGCAGTGC
TGCCATAACCATGAGTGATAACACTGCGGCCAACTTACTTCTGACAACGATCGGAGGACCGAAGGAGCTA
ACCGCTTTTTTGCACAACATGGGGGATCATGTAACTCGCCTTGATCGTTGGGAACCGGAGCTGAATGAAG
CCATACCAAACGACGAGCGTGACACCACGATGCCTGTAGCAATGGCAACAACGTTGCGCAAACTATTAAC
TGGCGAACTACTTACTCTAGCTTCCCGGCAACAATTAATAGACTGGATGGAGGCGGATAAAGTTGCAGGA
CCACTTCTGCGCTCGGCCCTTCCGGCTGGCTGGTTTATTGCTGATAAATCTGGAGCCGGTGAGCGTGGGT
CTCGCGGTATCATTGCAGCACTGGGGCCAGATGGTAAGCCCTCCCGTATCGTAGTTATCTACACGACGGG
GAGTCAGGCAACTATGGATGAACGAAATAGACAGATCGCTGAGATAGGTGCCTCACTGATTAAGCATTGG
TAACTGTCAGACCAAGTTTACTCATATATACTTTAGATTGATTTAAAACTTCATTTTTAATTTAAAAGGA
TCTAGGTGAAGATCCTTTTTGATAATCTCATGACCAAAATCCCTTAACGTGAGTTTTCGTTCCACTGAGC
GTCAGACCCCGTAGAAAAGATCAAAGGATCTTCTTGAGATCCTTTTTTTCTGCGCGTAATCTGCTGCTTG
CAAACAAAAAAACCACCGCTACCAGCGGTGGTTTGTTTGCCGGATCAAGAGCTACCAACTCTTTTTCCGA
AGGTAACTGGCTTCAGCAGAGCGCAGATACCAAATACTGTTCTTCTAGTGTAGCCGTAGTTAGGCCACCA
CTTCAAGAACTCTGTAGCACCGCCTACATACCTCGCTCTGCTAATCCTGTTACCAGTGGCTGCTGCCAGT
GGCGATAAGTCGTGTCTTACCGGGTTGGACTCAAGACGATAGTTACCGGATAAGGCGCAGCGGTCGGGCT
GAACGGGGGGTTCGTGCACACAGCCCAGCTTGGAGCGAACGACCTACACCGAACTGAGATACCTACAGCG
TGAGCTATGAGAAAGCGCCACGCTTCCCGAAGGGAGAAAGGCGGACAGGTATCCGGTAAGCGGCAGGGTC
GGAACAGGAGAGCGCACGAGGGAGCTTCCAGGGGGAAACGCCTGGTATCTTTATAGTCCTGTCGGGTTTC
GCCACCTCTGACTTGAGCGTCGATTTTTGTGATGCTCGTCAGGGGGGCGGAGCCTATGGAAAAACGCCAG
CAACGCGGCCTTTTTACGGTTCCTGGCCTTTTGCTGGCCTTTTGCTCACATGTTCTTTCCTGCGTTATCC
CCTGATTCTGTGGATAACCGTATTACCGCCTTTGAGTGAGCTGATACCGCTCGCCGCAGCCGAACGACCG
AGCGCAGCGAGTCAGTGAGCGAGGAAGCGGAAGAGCGCCCAATACGCAAACCGCCTCTCCCCGCGCGTTG
GCCGATTCATTAATGCAGCTGTGGAATGTGTGTCAGTTAGGGTGTGGAAAGTCCCCAGGCTCCCCAGCAG
GCAGAAGTATGCAAAGCATGCATCTCAATTAGTCAGCAACCAGGTGTGGAAAGTCCCCAGGCTCCCCAGC
AGGCAGAAGTATGCAAAGCATGCATCTCAATTAGTCAGCAACCATAGTCCCGCCCCTAACTCCGCCCATC
CCGCCCCTAACTCCGCCCAGTTCCGCCCATTCTCCGCCCCATGGCTGACTAATTTTTTTTATTTATGCAG
AGGCCGAGGCCGCCTCGGCCTCTGAGCTATTCCAGAAGTAGTGAGGAGGCTTTTTTGGAGGCCTAGGCTT
TTGCAAAAAGCTTGGACACAAGACAGGCTTGCGAGATATGTTTGAGAATACCACTTTATCCCGCGTCAGG
GAGAGGCAGTGCGTAAAAAGACGCGGACTCATGTGAAATACTGGTTTTTAGTGCGCCAGATCTCTATAAT
CTCGCGCAACCTATTTTCCCCTCGAACACTTTTTAAGCCGTAGATAAACAGGCTGGGACACTTCACATGA
GCGAAAAATACATCGTCACCTGGGACATGTTGCAGATCCATGCACGTAAACTCGCAAGCCGACTGATGCC
TTCTGAACAATGGAAAGGCATTATTGCCGTAAGCCGTGGCGGTCTGTACCGGGTGCGTTACTGGCGCGTG
AACTGGGTATTCGTCATGTCGATACCGTTTGTATTTCCAGCTACGATCACGACAACCAGCGCGAGCTTAA
AGTGCTGAAACGCGCAGAAGGCGATGGCGAAGGCTTCATCGTTATTGATGACCTGGTGGATACCGGTGGT
ACTGCGGTTGCGATTCGTGAAATGTATCCAAAAGCGCACTTTGTCACCATCTTCGCAAAACCGGCTGGTC
GTCCGCTGGTTGATGACTATGTTGTTGATATCCCGCAAGATACCTGGATTGAACAGCCGTGGGATATGGG
CGTCGTATTCGTCCCGCCAATCTCCGGTCGCTAATCTTTTCAACGCCTGGCACTGCCGGGCGTTGTTCTT
TTTAACTTCAGGCGGGTTACAATAGTTTCCAGTAAGTATTCTGGAGGCTGCATCCATGACACAGGCAAAC
CTGAGCGAAACCCTGTTCAAACCCCGCTTTAAACATCCTGAAACCTCGACGCTAGTCCGCCGCTTTAATC
ACGGCGCACAACCGCCTGTGCAGTCGGCCCTTGATGGTAAAACCATCCCTCACTGGTATCGCATGATTAA
CCGTCTGATGTGGATCTGGCGCGGCATTGACCCACGCGAAATCCTCGACGTCCAGGCACGTATTGTGATG
AGCGATGCCGAACGTACCGACGATGATTTATACGATACGGTGATTGGCTACCGTGGCGGCAACTGGATTT
ATGAGTGGGCCCCGGATCTTTGTGAAGGAACCTTACTTCTGTGGTGTGACATAATTGGACAAACTACCTA
CAGAGATTTAAAGCTCTAAGGTAAATATAAAATTTTTAAGTGTATAATGTGTTAAACTACTGATTCTAAT
TGTTTGTGTATTTTAGATTCCAACCTATGGAACTGATGAATGGGAGCAGTGGTGGAATGCCTTTAATGAG
GAAAACCTGTTTTGCTCAGAAGAAATGCCATCTAGTGATGATGAGGCTACTGCTGACTCTCAACATTCTA
CTCCTCCAAAAAAGAAGAGAAAGGTAGAAGACCCCAAGGACTTTCCTTCAGAATTGCTAAGTTTTTTGAG
TCATGCTGTGTTTAGTAATAGAACTCTTGCTTGCTTTGCTATTTACACCACAAAGGAAAAAGCTGCACTG
CTATACAAGAAAATTATGGAAAAATATTCTGTAACCTTTATAAGTAGGCATAACAGTTATAATCATAACA
TACTGTTTTTTCTTACTCCACACAGGCATAGAGTGTCTGCTATTAATAACTATGCTCAAAAATTGTGTAC
CTTTAGCTTTTTAATTTGTAAAGGGGTTAATAAGGAATATTTGATGTATAGTGCCTTGACTAGAGATCAT
AATCAGCCATACCACATTTGTAGAGGTTTTACTTGCTTTAAAAAACCTCCCACACCTCCCCCTGAACCTG
AAACATAAAATGAATGCAATTGTTGTTGTTAACTTGTTTATTGCAGCTTATAATGGTTACAAATAAAGCA
ATAGCATCACAAATTTCACAAATAAAGCATTTTTTTCACTGCATTCTAGTTGTGGTTTGTCCAAACTCAT
CAATGTATCTTATCATGTCTGGATCAACTGGATAACTCAAGCTAACCAAAATCATCCCAAACTTCCCACC
CCATACCCTATTACCACTGCCAATTACCTGTGGTTTCATTTACTCTAAACCTGTGATTCCTCTGAATTAT
TTTCATTTTAAAGAAATTGTATTTGTTAAATATGTACTACAAACTTAGTAGTTGGAAGGGCTAATTCACT
CCCAAAGAAGACAAGATATCCTTGATCTGTGGATCTACCACACACAAGGCTACTTCCCTGATTAGCAGAA
CTACACACCAGGGCCAGGGGTCAGATATCCACTGACCTTTGGATGGTGCTACAAGCTAGTACCAGTTGAG
CCAGATAAGGTAGAAGAGGCCAATAAAGGAGAGAACACCAGCTTGTTACACCCTGTGAGCCTGCATGGGA
TGGATGACCCGGAGAGAGAAGTGTTAGAGTGGAGGTTTGACAGCCGCCTAGCATTTCATCACGTGGCCCG
AGAGCTGCATCCGGAGTACTTCAAGAACTGCTGATATCGAGCTTGCTACAAGGGACTTTCCGCTGGGGAC
TTTCCAGGGAGGCGTGGCCTGGGCGGGACTGGGGAGTGGCGAGCCCTCAGATCCTGCATATAAGCAGCTG
CTTTTTGCCTGTACTGGGTCTCTCTGGTTAGACCAGATCTGAGCCTGGGAGCTCTCTGGCTAACTAGGGA
ACCCACTGCTTAAGCCTCAATAAAGCTTGCCTTGAGTGCTTCAAGTAGTGTGTGCCCGTCTGTTGTGTGA
CTCTGGTAACTAGAGATCCCTCAGACCCTTTTAGTCAGTGTGGAAAATCTCTAGCAGTGGCGCCCGAACA
GGGACTTGAAAGCGAAAGGGAAACCAGAGGAGCTCTCTCGACGCAGGACTCGGCTTGCTGAAGCGCGCAC
GGCAAGAGGCGAGGGGCGGCGACTGGTGAGTACGCCAAAAATTTTGACTAGCGGAGGCTAGAAGGAGAGA
GATGGGTGCGAGAGCGTCAGTATTAAGCGGGGGAGAATTAGATCGCGATGGGAAAAAATTCGGTTAAGGC
CAGGGGGAAAGAAAAAATATAAATTAAAACATATAGTATGGGCAAGCAGGGAGCTAGAACGATTCGCAGT
TAATCCTGGCCTGTTAGAAACATCAGAAGGCTGTAGACAAATACTGGGACAGCTACAACCATCCCTTCAG
ACAGGATCAGAAGAACTTAGATCATTATATAATACAGTAGCAACCCTCTATTGTGTGCATCAAAGGATAG
AGATAAAAGACACCAAGGAAGCTTTAGACAAGATAGAGGAAGAGCAAAACAAAAGTAAGACCACCGCACA
GCAAGCGGCCGGCCGCTGATCTTCAGACCTGGAGGAGGAGATATGAGGGACAATTGGAGAAGTGAATTAT
ATAAATATAAAGTAGTAAAAATTGAACCATTAGGAGTAGCACCCACCAAGGCAAAGAGAAGAGTGGTGCA
GAGAGAAAAAAGAGCAGTGGGAATAGGAGCTTTGTTCCTTGGGTTCTTGGGAGCAGCAGGAAGCACTATG
GGCGCAGCGTCAATGACGCTGACGGTACAGGCCAGACAATTATTGTCTGGTATAGTGCAGCAGCAGAACA
ATTTGCTGAGGGCTATTGAGGCGCAACAGCATCTGTTGCAACTCACAGTCTGGGGCATCAAGCAGCTCCA
GGCAAGAATCCTGGCTGTGGAAAGATACCTAAAGGATCAACAGCTCCTGGGGATTTGGGGTTGCTCTGGA
AAACTCATTTGCACCACTGCTGTGCCTTGGAATGCTAGTTGGAGTAATAAATCTCTGGAACAGATTTGGA
ATCACACGACCTGGATGGAGTGGGACAGAGAAATTAACAATTACACAAGCTTAATACACTCCTTAATTGA
AGAATCGCAAAACCAGCAAGAAAAGAATGAACAAGAATTATTGGAATTAGATAAATGGGCAAGTTTGTGG
AATTGGTTTAACATAACAAATTGGCTGTGGTATATAAAATTATTCATAATGATAGTAGGAGGCTTGGTAG
GTTTAAGAATAGTTTTTGCTGTACTTTCTATAGTGAATAGAGTTAGGCAGGGATATTCACCATTATCGTT
TCAGACCCACCTCCCAACCCCGAGGGGACCCGACAGGCCCGAAGGAATAGAAGAAGAAGGTGGAGAGAGA
GACAGAGACAGATCCATTCGATTAGTGAACGGATCTCGACGGTATCGCCAAATGGCAGTATTCATCCACA
ATTTTAAAAGAAAAGGGGGGATTGGGGGGTACAGTGCAGGGGAAAGAATAGTAGACATAATAGCAACAGA
CATACAAACTAAAGAATTACAAAAACAAATTACAAAAATTCAAAATTTTCGGGTTTATTACAGGGACAGC
AGAGATCCAGTTTGGATCGATAAGCTTGATATCGAATTCGGGAGGTGGTCCCTGCAGTTACGCCAATGAT
AACCCCCGCCAGAAAAATCTTAGTAGCCTTCCCTTTTTGTTTTCCGTGCCCCAACTCGGCGGATTGACTC
GGCCCCTTCCGGAAACACCCGAATCAACTTCTAGTCAAATTATTGTTCACGCCGCAATGACCCACCCCTG
GCCCGCGTCTGTGGAACTGACCCCTGGTGTACAGGAGAGTTCGCTGCTGAAAGTGGTCCCAAAGGGGTAC
TAGTTTTTAAGCTCCCAACTCCCCCTCCCCCAGCGTCTGGAGGATTCCACACCCTCGCACCGCAGGGGCG
AGGAAGTGGGCGGAGTCCGGTTTTGGCGCCAGCCGCTGAGGCTGCCAAGCAGAAAAGCCACCGCTGAGGA
GACTCCGGTCACTGTCCTCGCCCCGCCTCCCCCTTCCCTCCCCTTGGGGACCACCGGGCGCCACGCCGCG
AACGGTAAGTGCCGCGGTCGTCGGCGCCTCCGCCCTCCCCCTAGGGCCCCAATTCCCAGCGGGCGCGGCG
CGCGGCCCCGCGCGCAGCTCCCGGCTCCCTCCCCCTTCGGATGTGGCTTGAGCTGTAGGCGCGGAGTCCT
GCAGCCCCGATAAAATAAAAGATTTTATTTAGTCTCCAGAAAAAGGGGGGAATGAAAGACCCCACCTGTA
GGTTTGGCAAGCTAGCTGCAGTAACGCCATTTTGCAAGGCATGGAAAAATACCAAACCAAGAATAGAGAA
GTTCAGATCAAGGGCGGGTACATGAAAATAGCTAACGTTGGGCCAAACAGGATATCTGCGGTGAGCAGTT
TCGGCCCCGGCCCGGGGCCAAGAACAGATGGTCACCGCAGTTTCGGCCCCGGCCCGAGGCCAAGAACAGA
TGGTCCCCAGATATGGCCCAACCCTCAGCAGTTTCTTAAGACCCATCAGATGTTTCCAGGCTCCCCCAAG
GACCTGAAATGACCCTGCGCCTTATTTGAATTAACCAATCAGCCTGCTTCTCGCTTCTGTTCGCGCGCTT
CTGCTTCCCGAGCTCTATAAAAGAGCTCACAACCCCTCACTCGGCGCGCCAGTCCTCCGACAGACTGAGT
CGCCCGGGGGGGATCTGGAGCTCTCGAGAATTCTCACGCGTCTGCAGGATATCAAGCTTGCGGTACCGCG
GGCCCGGCCACCATGAACAATTCCCAGGGAAGAGTGACCTTCGAGGATGTCACTGTGAACTTCACCCAGG
GGGAGTGGCAGCGGCTGAATCCCGAACAGAGAAACTTGTACAGGGATGTGATGCTGGAGAATTACAGCAA
CCTTGTCTCTGTGGGACAAGGGGAAACCACCAAACCCGATGTGATCTTGAGGTTGGAACAAGGAAAGGAG
CCATGGTTGGAGGAAGAGGAAGTGCTGGGAAGTGGCCGTGCAGAAAAAAATGGGGACATTGGAGGGCAGA
TTTGGAAGCCAAAGGATGTGAAAGAGAGTCTCTACCCAACTTTCTTGTACAAAGTGGTTGGTGGATCTGG
AGGTTCTCCCAAGAAGAAGCGCAAGGTGGGACGCGTCTGCAGGATATCAAGCTTGCGGTACCGCGGGCCC
GGGATCGCCACCATGGACAAGAAGTACAGCATCGGCCTGGCCATCGGCACCAACTCTGTGGGCTGGGCCG
TGATCACCGACGAGTACAAGGTGCCCAGCAAGAAATTCAAGGTGCTGGGCAACACCGACCGGCACAGCAT
CAAGAAGAACCTGATCGGCGCCCTGCTGTTCGACAGCGGAGAAACAGCCGAGGCCACCCGGCTGAAGAGA
ACCGCCAGAAGAAGATACACCAGACGGAAGAACCGGATCTGCTATCTGCAAGAGATCTTCAGCAACGAGA
TGGCCAAGGTGGACGACAGCTTCTTCCACAGACTGGAAGAGTCCTTCCTGGTGGAAGAGGATAAGAAGCA
CGAGCGGCACCCCATCTTCGGCAACATCGTGGACGAGGTGGCCTACCACGAGAAGTACCCCACCATCTAC
CACCTGAGAAAGAAACTGGTGGACAGCACCGACAAGGCCGACCTGCGGCTGATCTATCTGGCCCTGGCCC
ACATGATCAAGTTCCGGGGCCACTTCCTGATCGAGGGCGACCTGAACCCCGACAACAGCGACGTGGACAA
GCTGTTCATCCAGCTGGTGCAGACCTACAACCAGCTGTTCGAGGAAAACCCCATCAACGCCAGCGGCGTG
GACGCCAAGGCCATCCTGTCTGCCAGACTGAGCAAGAGCAGACGGCTGGAAAATCTGATCGCCCAGCTGC
CCGGCGAGAAGAAGAATGGCCTGTTCGGCAACCTGATTGCCCTGAGCCTGGGCCTGACCCCCAACTTCAA
GAGCAACTTCGACCTGGCCGAGGATGCCAAACTGCAGCTGAGCAAGGACACCTACGACGACGACCTGGAC
AACCTGCTGGCCCAGATCGGCGACCAGTACGCCGACCTGTTTCTGGCCGCCAAGAACCTGTCCGACGCCA
TCCTGCTGAGCGACATCCTGAGAGTGAACACCGAGATCACCAAGGCCCCCCTGAGCGCCTCTATGATCAA
GAGATACGACGAGCACCACCAGGACCTGACCCTGCTGAAAGCTCTCGTGCGGCAGCAGCTGCCTGAGAAG
TACAAAGAGATTTTCTTCGACCAGAGCAAGAACGGCTACGCCGGCTACATCGATGGCGGAGCCAGCCAGG
AAGAGTTCTACAAGTTCATCAAGCCCATCCTGGAAAAGATGGACGGCACCGAGGAACTGCTCGTGAAGCT
GAACAGAGAGGACCTGCTGCGGAAGCAGCGGACCTTCGACAACGGCAGCATCCCCCACCAGATCCACCTG
GGAGAGCTGCACGCCATTCTGCGGCGGCAGGAAGATTTTTACCCATTCCTGAAGGACAACCGGGAAAAGA
TCGAGAAGATCCTGACCTTCCGCATCCCCTACTACGTGGGCCCTCTGGCCAGGGGAAACAGCAGATTCGC
CTGGATGACCAGAAAGAGCGAGGAAACCATCACCCCCTGGAACTTCGAGGAAGTGGTGGACAAGGGCGCC
AGCGCCCAGAGCTTCATCGAGCGGATGACCAACTTCGATAAGAACCTGCCCAACGAGAAGGTGCTGCCCA
AGCACAGCCTGCTGTACGAGTACTTCACCGTGTACAACGAGCTGACCAAAGTGAAATACGTGACCGAGGG
AATGAGAAAGCCCGCCTTCCTGAGCGGCGAGCAGAAAAAAGCCATCGTGGACCTGCTGTTCAAGACCAAC
CGGAAAGTGACCGTGAAGCAGCTGAAAGAGGACTACTTCAAGAAAATCGAGTGCTTCGACTCCGTGGAAA
TCTCCGGCGTGGAAGATCGGTTCAACGCCTCCCTGGGCACATACCACGATCTGCTGAAAATTATCAAGGA
CAAGGACTTCCTGGACAATGAGGAAAACGAGGACATTCTGGAAGATATCGTGCTGACCCTGACACTGTTT
GAGGACAGAGAGATGATCGAGGAACGGCTGAAAACCTATGCCCACCTGTTCGACGACAAAGTGATGAAGC
AGCTGAAGCGGCGGAGATACACCGGCTGGGGCAGGCTGAGCCGGAAGCTGATCAACGGCATCCGGGACAA
GCAGTCCGGCAAGACAATCCTGGATTTCCTGAAGTCCGACGGCTTCGCCAACAGAAACTTCATGCAGCTG
ATCCACGACGACAGCCTGACCTTTAAAGAGGACATCCAGAAAGCCCAGGTGTCCGGCCAGGGCGATAGCC
TGCACGAGCACATTGCCAATCTGGCCGGCAGCCCCGCCATTAAGAAGGGCATCCTGCAGACAGTGAAGGT
GGTGGACGAGCTCGTGAAAGTGATGGGCCGGCACAAGCCCGAGAACATCGTGATCGAAATGGCCAGAGAG
AACCAGACCACCCAGAAGGGACAGAAGAACAGCCGCGAGAGAATGAAGCGGATCGAAGAGGGCATCAAAG
AGCTGGGCAGCCAGATCCTGAAAGAACACCCCGTGGAAAACACCCAGCTGCAGAACGAGAAGCTGTACCT
GTACTACCTGCAGAATGGGCGGGATATGTACGTGGACCAGGAACTGGACATCAACCGGCTGTCCGACTAC
GATGTGGACGCTATCGTGCCTCAGAGCTTTCTGAAGGACGACTCCATCGATAACAAAGTGCTGACTCGGA
GCGACAAGAACCGGGGCAAGAGCGACAACGTGCCCTCCGAAGAGGTCGTGAAGAAGATGAAGAACTACTG
GCGCCAGCTGCTGAATGCCAAGCTGATTACCCAGAGGAAGTTCGACAATCTGACCAAGGCCGAGAGAGGC
GGCCTGAGCGAACTGGATAAGGCCGGCTTCATCAAGAGACAGCTGGTGGAAACCCGGCAGATCACAAAGC
ACGTGGCACAGATCCTGGACTCCCGGATGAACACTAAGTACGACGAGAACGACAAACTGATCCGGGAAGT
GAAAGTGATCACCCTGAAGTCCAAGCTGGTGTCCGATTTCCGGAAGGATTTCCAGTTTTACAAAGTGCGC
GAGATCAACAACTACCACCACGCCCACGACGCCTACCTGAACGCCGTCGTGGGAACCGCCCTGATCAAAA
AGTACCCTAAGCTGGAAAGCGAGTTCGTGTACGGCGACTACAAGGTGTACGACGTGCGGAAGATGATCGC
CAAGAGCGAGCAGGAAATCGGCAAGGCTACCGCCAAGTACTTCTTCTACAGCAACATCATGAACTTTTTC
AAGACCGAGATTACCCTGGCCAACGGCGAGATCCGGAAGCGGCCTCTGATCGAGACAAACGGCGAAACAG
GCGAGATCGTGTGGGATAAGGGCCGGGACTTTGCCACCGTGCGGAAAGTGCTGTCTATGCCCCAAGTGAA
TATCGTGAAAAAGACCGAGGTGCAGACAGGCGGCTTCAGCAAAGAGTCTATCCTGCCCAAGAGGAACAGC
GACAAGCTGATCGCCAGAAAGAAGGACTGGGACCCTAAGAAGTACGGCGGCTTCGACAGCCCCACCGTGG
CCTATTCTGTGCTGGTGGTGGCCAAAGTGGAAAAGGGCAAGTCCAAGAAACTGAAGAGTGTGAAAGAGCT
GCTGGGGATCACCATCATGGAAAGAAGCAGCTTCGAGAAGAATCCCATCGACTTTCTGGAAGCCAAGGGC
TACAAAGAAGTGAAAAAGGACCTGATCATCAAGCTGCCTAAGTACTCCCTGTTCGAGCTGGAAAACGGCC
GGAAGAGAATGCTGGCCTCTGCCGGCGAACTGCAGAAGGGAAACGAACTGGCCCTGCCCTCCAAATATGT
GAACTTCCTGTACCTGGCCAGCCACTATGAGAAGCTGAAGGGCTCCCCCGAGGATAATGAGCAGAAACAG
CTGTTTGTGGAACAGCACAAACACTACCTGGACGAGATCATCGAGCAGATCAGCGAGTTCTCCAAGAGAG
TGATCCTGGCCGACGCTAATCTGGACAAGGTGCTGAGCGCCTACAACAAGCACAGAGACAAGCCTATCAG
AGAGCAGGCCGAGAATATCATCCACCTGTTTACCCTGACCAATCTGGGAGCCCCTGCCGCCTTCAAGTAC
TTTGACACCACCATCGACCGGAAGAGGTACACCAGCACCAAAGAGGTGCTGGACGCCACCCTGATCCACC
AGAGCATCACCGGCCTGTACGAGACACGGATCGACCTGTCTCAGCTGGGAGGCGACGCCTATCCCTATGA
CGTGCCCGATTATGCCAGCCTGGGCAGCGGCTCCCCCAAGAAAAAACGCAAGGTGGAAGATCCTAAGAAA
AAGCGGAAAGTGAGCGGCCGCGCTACTAACTTCAGCCTGCTGAAGCAGGCTGGAGACGTGGAGGAGAACC
CTGGACCTGTGAGCAAGGGCGAGGAGCTGTTCACCGGGGTGGTGCCCATCCTGGTCGAGCTGGACGGCGA
CGTAAACGGCCACAAGTTCAGCGTGTCTGGCGAGGGCGAGGGCGATGCCACCTACGGCAAGCTGACCCTG
AAGTTCATCTGCACCACCGGCAAGCTGCCCGTGCCCTGGCCCACCCTCGTGACCACCCTGACCTACGGCG
TGCAGTGCTTCAGCCGCTACCCCGACCACATGAAGCAGCACGACTTCTTCAAGTCCGCCATGCCCGAAGG
CTACGTCCAGGAGCGCACCATCTTCTTCAAGGACGACGGCAACTACAAGACCCGCGCCGAGGTGAAGTTC
GAGGGCGACACCCTGGTGAACCGCATCGAGCTGAAGGGCATCGACTTCAAGGAGGACGGCAACATCCTGG
GGCACAAGCTGGAGTACAACTACAACAGCCACAACGTCTATATCATGGCCGACAAGCAGAAGAACGGCAT
CAAGGCGAACTTCAAGATCCGCCACAACATCGAGGACGGCAGCGTGCAGCTCGCCGACCACTACCAGCAG
AACACCCCCATCGGCGACGGCCCCGTGCTGCTGCCCGACAACCACTACCTGAGCACCCAGTCCGCCCTGA
GCAAAGACCCCAACGAGAAGCGCGATCACATGGTCCTGCTGGAGTTCGTGACCGCCGCCGGGATCACTCT
CGGCATGGACGAGCTGTACAAGTAATAAGCGATCGCCCTGCAGGCATGCAAGCTTGATATCAAGCTTATC
GATAATCAACCTCTGGATTACAAAATTTGTGAAAGATTGACTGGTATTCTTAACTATGTTGCTCCTTTTA
CGCTATGTGGATACGCTGCTTTAATGCCTTTGTATCATGCTATTGCTTCCCGTATGGCTTTCATTTTCTC
CTCCTTGTATAAATCCTGGTTGCTGTCTCTTTATGAGGAGTTGTGGCCCGTTGTCAGGCAACGTGGCGTG
GTGTGCACTGTGTTTGCTGACGCAACCCCCACTGGTTGGGGCATTGCCACCACCTGTCAGCTCCTTTCCG
GGACTTTCGCTTTCCCCCTCCCTATTGCCACGGCGGAACTCATCGCCGCCTGCCTTGCCCGCTGCTGGAC
AGGGGCTCGGCTGTTGGGCACTGACAATTCCGTGGTGTTGTCGGGGAAATCATCGTCCTTTCCTTGGCTG
CTCGCCTGTGTTGCCACCTGGATTCTGCGCGGGACGTCCTTCTGCTACGTCCCTTCGGCCCTCAATCCAG
CGGACCTTCCTTCCCGCGGCCTGCTGCCGGCTCTGCGGCCTCTTCCGCGTCTTCGCCTTCGCCCTCAGAC
GAGTCGGATCTCCCTTTGGGCCGCCTCCCCGCATCGATACCGTCGACCTCGAGGGAATTAATTCGAGCTC
GGTACCTTTAAGACCAATGACTTACAAGGCAGCTGTAGATCTTAGCCACTTTTTAAAAGAAAAGGGGGGA
CTGGAAGGGCTAATTCACTCCCAACGAAGACAAGATCTGCTTTTTGCTTGTACTGGGTCTCTCTGGTTAG
ACCAGATCTGAGCCTGGGAGCTCTCTGGCTAACTAGGGAACCCACTGCTTAAGCCTCAATAAAGCTTGCC
TTGAGTGCTTCAAGTAGTGTGTGCCCGTCTGTTGTGTGACTCTGGTAACTAGAGATCCCTCAGACCCT
